>Addgene plasmid #84554 | Rap-MESA-20-M-Gal4 | depositor full sequence | sequence record 161649 | Full plasmid sequence
GGGCAAAGCCCGGGCGTCGGGCGACCTTTGGTCGCCCGGCCTCAGTGAGCGAGCGAGCGCGCAGAGAGGG
AGTGGCCAACTCCATCACTAGGGGTTCCTTGTAGTTAATGATTAACCCGCCATGCTACTTATCTACGTAG
CCATGCTCTAGGGATCCGGCCAGATATACGCGTTGACATTGATTATTGACTAGTTATTAATAGTAATCAA
TTACGGGGTCATTAGTTCATAGCCCATATATGGAGTTCCGCGTTACATAACTTACGGTAAATGGCCCGCC
TGGCTGACCGCCCAACGACCCCCGCCCATTGACGTCAATAATGACGTATGTTCCCATAGTAACGCCAATA
GGGACTTTCCATTGACGTCAATGGGTGGAGTATTTACGGTAAACTGCCCACTTGGCAGTACATCAAGTGT
ATCATATGCCAAGTACGCCCCCTATTGACGTCAATGACGGTAAATGGCCCGCCTGGCATTATGCCCAGTA
CATGACCTTATGGGACTTTCCTACTTGGCAGTACATCTACGTATTAGTCATCGCTATTACCATGGTGATG
CGGTTTTGGCAGTACATCAATGGGCGTGGATAGCGGTTTGACTCACGGGGATTTCCAAGTCTCCACCCCA
TTGACGTCAATGGGAGTTTGTTTTGGCACCAAAATCAACGGGACTTTCCAAAATGTCGTAACAACTCCGC
CCCATTGACGCAAATGGGCGGTAGGCGTGTACGGTGGGAGGTCTATATAAGCAGAGCTCTCTGGCTAACT
AGAGAACCCACTGCTTACTGGCTTATCGAAATTAATACGACTCACTATAGGGAGACCCAAGCTGGCTAGC
GCCATCATGTGCCGAGCCATCTCTCTTAGGCGCTTGCTGCTGCTGCTGCTGCAGCTGTCACAACTCCTAG
CTGTCACTCAAGGGATGCTCGAGATGTGGCATGAAGGCCTGGAAGAGGCATCTCGTTTGTACTTTGGGGA
AAGGAACGTGAAAGGCATGTTTGAGGTGCTGGAGCCCTTGCATGCTATGATGGAACGGGGCCCCCAGACT
CTGAAGGAAACATCCTTTAATCAGGCCTATGGTCGAGATTTAATGGAGGCCCAAGAGTGGTGCAGGAAGT
ACATGAAATCAGGGAATGTCAAGGACCTCCTCCAAGCCTGGGACCTCTATTATCATGTGTTCCGACGAAT
CTCAAAGACTAGAGGCGGATCTGGAGGCTCTGGGGGTTCAGGCGGATCAGGAGGCAGTGGCGGGTCAACC
GGTCTGGTCGTGGTTGCTGGAGTCCTGTTTTGTTATGGCTTGCTAGTGACAGTGGCTCTTTGTGTTGAAA
ACCTGTATTTTCAGATGAAGCTACTGTCTTCTATCGAACAAGCATGCGATATTTGCCGACTTAAAAAGCT
CAAGTGCTCCAAAGAAAAACCGAAGTGCGCCAAGTGTCTGAAGAACAACTGGGAGTGTCGCTACTCTCCC
AAAACCAAAAGGTCTCCGCTGACTAGGGCACATCTGACAGAAGTGGAATCAAGGCTAGAAAGACTGGAAC
AGCTATTTCTACTGATTTTTCCTCGAGAAGACCTTGACATGATTTTGAAAATGGATTCTTTACAGGATAT
AAAAGCATTGTTAACAGGATTATTTGTACAAGATAATGTGAATAAAGATGCCGTCACAGATAGATTGGCT
TCAGTGGAGACTGATATGCCTCTAACATTGAGACAGCATAGAATAAGTGCGACATCATCATCGGAAGAGA
GTAGTAACAAAGGTCAAAGACAGTTGACTGTAAGCGCTTACAGCCGCGCGCGTACGAAAAACAATTACGG
GTCTACCATCGAGGGCCTGCTCGATCTCCCGGACGACGACGCCCCCGAAGAGGCGGGGCTGGCGGCTCCG
CGCCTGTCCTTTCTCCCCGCGGGACACACGCGCAGACTGTCGACGGCCCCCCCGACCGATGTCAGCCTGG
GGGACGAGCTCCACTTAGACGGCGAGGACGTGGCGATGGCGCATGCCGACGCGCTAGACGATTTCGATCT
GGACATGTTGGGGGACGGGGATTCCCCGGGTCCGGGATTTACCCCCCACGACTCCGCCCCCTACGGCGCT
CTGGATATGGCCGACTTCGAGTTTGAGCAGATGTTTACCGATGCCCTTGGAATTGACGAGTACGGTGGGT
AGGCGGCCGCCACCGCGGTGGAGCTGTTTAAACCTCGAGCAATTCACCCCACCAGTGCAGGCTGCCTATC
AGAAAGTGGTGGCTGGTGTGGCTAATGCCCTGGCCCACAAGTATCACTAAGCTCGCTTTCTTGCTGTCCA
ATTTCTATTAAAGGTTCCTTTGTTCCCTAAGTCCAACTACTAAACTGGGGATATTATGAAGGGCCTTGAG
CATCTGGATTCTGCCTAATAAAAAACATTTATTTTCATTGCAATGATGTATTTAAATTATTTCTGAATAT
TTTACTAAAAAGGGAATGTGGGAGGTCAGTGCATTTAAAACATAAAGAAATGAAGAGCTAGTTCAAACCT
TGGGAAAATACACTATATCTTAAACTCCATGAAAGAAGGTGAGGCTGCAAACAGTAATGCACATTGGCAA
CAGCCCCTGATGCCTATGCCTTATTCATCCCTCAGAAAAGGATTCAAGTAGAGGCTTGATTTGGAGGTTA
AAGTTTTGCTATGCTGTATTTTACATTACTTATTGTTTTAGCTGTCCTCATGAATGTCTTTTCACTACCC
ATTTGCTTATCCTGCATCTCTCAGCCTTGACTCCACTCAGTTCTCTTGCTTAGAGATACCACCTTTCCCC
TGAAGTGTTCCTTCCATGTTTTACGGCGAGATGGTTTCTCCTCGCCTGGCCACTCAGCCTTAGTTGTCTC
TGTTGTCTTATAGAGGTCTACTTGAAGAAGGAAAAACAGGGGGCATGGTTTGACTGTCCTGTGAGCCCTT
CTTCCCTGCCTCCCCCACTCACAGTGACCCGGAATCCCTCGACATGGCAGTCTAGAGCATGGCTACGTAG
ATAAGTAGCATGGCGGGTTAATCATTAACTACAAGGAACCCCTAGTGATGGAGTTGGCCACTCCCTCTCT
GCGCGCTCGCTCGCTCACTGAGGCCGGGCGACCAAAGGTCGCCCGACGCCCGGGCTTTGCCCGGGCGGCC
TCAGTGAGCGAGCGAGCGCGCCAGCTGGCGTAATAGCGAAGAGGCCCGCACCGATCGCCCTTCCCAACAG
TTGCGCAGCCTGAATGGCGAATGGAATTCCAGACGATTGAGCGTCAAAATGTAGGTATTTCCATGAGCGT
TTTTCCT
[38 nt withheld, positions 3298-3335]
C
[378 nt withheld, positions 3337-3714]
C
[91 nt withheld, positions 3716-3806]
A
[49 nt withheld, positions 3808-3856]
CCTTTGACGTTGGAGTCCACGTTCTTT
[37 nt withheld, positions 3884-3920]
ACCCTATCTCGGTCTATTCTTTTGATTTATAAGGGATTTTGCCGATTTCGGCCTATTGGTTAAAAAATGA
GCTGATTTAACAAAAATTTAACGCGAATTTTAACAAAAT
[37 nt withheld, positions 4030-4066]
T
[100 nt withheld, positions 4068-4167]
CTCAGGCAATGACCTGATAGCCTTTGTAG
[69 nt withheld, positions 4197-4265]
T
[44 nt withheld, positions 4267-4310]
ACCTACACATTACTCA
[44 nt withheld, positions 4327-4370]
TTGCGTTGAAATAAAGGCTTCTCCC
[83 nt withheld, positions 4396-4478]
TTCTTTGCCTTGCCTGTATGATTTATTGGATGTTGGAATTCCTGATGCGGTATTTTCTCCTTACGCATCT
GTGCGGTATTTCACACCGCATATGGTGCACTCTCAGTACAATCTGCTCTGATGCCGCATAGTTAAGCCAG
CCCCGACACCCGCCAACACCCGCTGACGCGCCCTGACGGGCTTGTCTGCTCCCGGCATCCGCTTACAGAC
AAGCTGTGACCGTCTCCGGGAGCTGCATGTGTCAGAGGTTTTCACCGTCATCACCGAAACGCGCGAGACG
AAAGGGCCTCGTGATACGCCTATTTTTATAGGTTAATGTCATGATAATAATGGTTTCTTAGACGTCAGGT
GGCACTTTTCGGGGAAATGTGCGCGGAACCCCTATTTGTTTATTTTTCTAAATACATTCAAATATGTATC
CGCTCATGAGACAATAACCCTGATAAATGCTTCAATAATATTGAAAAAGGAAGAGTATGAGTATTCAACA
TTTCCGTGTCGCCCTTATTCCCTTTTTTGCGGCATTTTGCCTTCCTGTTTTTGCTCACCCAGAAACGCTG
GTGAAAGTAAAAGATGCTGAAGATCAGTTGGGTGCACGAGTGGGTTACATCGAACTGGATCTCAACAGCG
GTAAGATCCTTGAGAGTTTTCGCCCCGAAGAACGTTTTCCAATGATGAGCACTTTTAAAGTTCTGCTATG
TGGCGCGGTATTATCCCGTATTGACGCCGGGCAAGAGCAACTCGGTCGCCGCATACACTATTCTCAGAAT
GACTTGGTTGAGTACTCACCAGTCACAGAAAAGCATCTTACGGATGGCATGACAGTAAGAGAATTATGCA
GTGCTGCCATAACCATGAGTGATAACACTGCGGCCAACTTACTTCTGACAACGATCGGAGGACCGAAGGA
GCTAACCGCTTTTTTGCACAACATGGGGGATCATGTAACTCGCCTTGATCGTTGGGAACCGGAGCTGAAT
GAAGCCATACCAAACGACGAGCGTGACACCACGATGCCTGTAGCAATGGCAACAACGTTGCGCAAACTAT
TAACTGGCGAACTACTTACTCTAGCTTCCCGGCAACAATTAATAGACTGGATGGAGGCGGATAAAGTTGC
AGGACCACTTCTGCGCTCGGCCCTTCCGGCTGGCTGGTTTATTGCTGATAAATCTGGAGCCGGTGAGCGT
GGGTCTCGCGGTATCATTGCAGCACTGGGGCCAGATGGTAAGCCCTCCCGTATCGTAGTTATCTACACGA
CGGGGAGTCAGGCAACTATGGATGAACGAAATAGACAGATCGCTGAGATAGGTGCCTCACTGATTAAGCA
TTGGTAACTGTCAGACCAAGTTTACTCATATATACTTTAGATTGATTTAAAACTTCATTTTTAATTTAAA
AGGATCTAGGTGAAGATCCTTTTTGATAATCTCATGACCAAAATCCCTTAACGTGAGTTTTCGTTCCACT
GAGCGTCAGACCCCGTAGAAAAGATCAAAGGATCTTCTTGAGATCCTTTTTTTCTGCGCGTAATCTGCTG
CTTGCAAACAAAAAAACCACCGCTACCAGCGGTGGTTTGTTTGCCGGATCAAGAGCTACCAACTCTTTTT
CCGAAGGTAACTGGCTTCAGCAGAGCGCAGATACCAAATACTGTCCTTCTAGTGTAGCCGTAGTTAGGCC
ACCACTTCAAGAACTCTGTAGCACCGCCTACATACCTCGCTCTGCTAATCCTGTTACCAGTGGCTGCTGC
CAGTGGCGATAAGTCGTGTCTTACCGGGTTGGACTCAAGACGATAGTTACCGGATAAGGCGCAGCGGTCG
GGCTGAACGGGGGGTTCGTGCACACAGCCCAGCTTGGAGCGAACGACCTACACCGAACTGAGATACCTAC
AGCGTGAGCTATGAGAAAGCGCCACGCTTCCCGAAGGGAGAAAGGCGGACAGGTATCCGGTAAGCGGCAG
GGTCGGAACAGGAGAGCGCACGAGGGAGCTTCCAGGGGGAAACGCCTGGTATCTTTATAGTCCTGTCGGG
TTTCGCCACCTCTGACTTGAGCGTCGATTTTTGTGATGCTCGTCAGGGGGGCGGAGCCTATGGAAAAACG
CCAGCAACGCGGCCTTTTTACGGTTCCTGGCCTTTTGCTGGCCTTTTGCTCACATGTTCTTTCCTGCGTT
ATCCCCTGATTCTGTGGATAACCGTATTACCGCCTTTGAGTGAGCTGATACCGCTCGCCGCAGCCGAACG
ACCGAGCGCAGCGAGTCAGTGAGCGAGGAAGCGGAAGAGCGCCCAATACGCAAACCGCCTCTCCCCGCGC
GTTGGCCGATTCATTAATGCAGCAGCTGCGCGCTCGCTCGCTCACTGAGGCCGCCC
Features (pLannotate 1.2.2; 25 found; start..end, strand, type, name):
    175..554     +  enhancer       CMV enhancer: human cytomegalovirus immediate early enhancer
    555..758     +  promoter       CMV promoter: human cytomegalovirus (CMV) immediate early promoter
    754..787     +  LTR            5' LTR (truncated) (fragment): truncated 5' long terminal repeat (LTR) from HIV-1
    803..821     +  promoter       T7 promoter: promoter for bacteriophage T7 RNA polymerase
    847..924     +  CDS            Cd4 (fragment): CD4_MOUSE - Experimental evidence at protein level: Swiss-Prot protein existence level 1. Integral membrane glycoprotein that plays an essential role in the immune response and serves multiple functions in responses against both external and internal offenses. In T-cells, functions primarily as a coreceptor for MHC class II molecule:peptide complex. The antigens presented by class II peptides are derived from extracellular proteins while class I peptides are derived from cytosolic proteins. Interacts simultaneously with the T-cell receptor (TCR) and the MHC class II presented by antigen presen
    931..1197    +  CDS            FRB*: T2098L mutant of FKBP-rapamycin binding domain of human FRAP binds synthetic ligands such as AP21967
   1264..1326    +  CDS            Cd28 (fragment): CD28_MOUSE - Experimental evidence at protein level: Swiss-Prot protein existence level 1. Involved in T-cell activation, the induction of cell proliferation and cytokine production and promotion of T-cell survival. Enhances the production of IL4 and IL10 in T-cells in conjunction with TCR/CD3 ligation and CD40L costimulation. From Mus musculus (Mouse).
   1327..1344    +  CDS            TEV site (fragment): tobacco etch virus (TEV) protease recognition and cleavage site
   1345..1782    +  CDS            GAL4 DNA binding domain: DNA binding domain of the GAL4 transcriptional activator; Saccharomyces cerevisiae GAL4 (truncated)
   1936..2169    +  CDS            VP16 AD: transcriptional activation domain of herpes simplex virus protein VP16 (Triezenberg et al., 1988; Cousens et al., 1989); UL48
   2173..2195    -  misc_feature   MCS (fragment): pBluescript multiple cloning site
   2210..2287    +  CDS            HBB (fragment): HBB_PONPY - Experimental evidence at transcript level: Swiss-Prot protein existence level 2. Involved in oxygen transport from the lung to the various peripheral tissues. From Pongo pygmaeus (Bornean orangutan).
   2291..2683    +  polyA_signal   β-globin poly(A): human β-globin polyadenylation signal
   3044..3171    +  repeat_region  AAV2 ITR (fragment): inverted terminal repeat of adeno-associated virus serotype 2 inverted
   3169..3241    +  CDS            lacZα (fragment): LacZα fragment of β-galactosidase; lacZ fragment
   3250..3603    +  CDS            M13 gene IV (fragment) (sequence partly withheld): pIV; IV; phage assembly
   3591..4046    +  rep_origin     f1 ori (sequence partly withheld): f1 bacteriophage origin of replication; arrow indicates direction of (+) strand synthesis
   4109..4512    +  CDS            M13 gene II (fragment) (sequence partly withheld): pII; II; replication
   4519..4618    -  misc_feature   bom (fragment): basis of mobility region from pBR322
   4720..4755    -  CDS            rop (fragment): Rop protein, which maintains plasmids at low copy number; rop
   4850..4954    +  promoter       AmpR promoter: bla
   4955..5815    +  CDS            AmpR: β-lactamase; bla; confers resistance to ampicillin, carbenicillin, and related antibiotics
   5986..6574    +  rep_origin     ori: high-copy-number ColE1/pMB1/pBR322/pUC origin of replication
   6757..6811    +  CDS            lacI (fragment): lac repressor; lacI; The lac repressor binds to the lac operator to inhibit transcription in E. coli. This inhibition can be relieved by adding lactose or isopropyl-β-D-thiogalactopyranoside (IPTG).
   6810..99      -  repeat_region  AAV2 ITR (across the origin): inverted terminal repeat of adeno-associated virus serotype 2 inverted
