[The description below was written by a language model from this plasmid's Addgene catalogue record and pLannotate feature annotations shown in this document.]
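Description:
Rap-MESA-20-M-Gal4 is a mammalian expression plasmid built on the Stratagene pAAV backbone, about 6.8 kb in total, encoding the "target chain" of a rapamycin-responsive MESA (modular extracellular sensor architecture) synthetic receptor. It is propagated in E. coli under ampicillin selection (β-lactamase) from a ColE1/pUC-type origin, although the catalogue lists it as low copy and names a recombination-stabilising strain, as is common for plasmids carrying repeats. An f1 origin is also present. AAV2 inverted terminal repeats flank the expression cassette, so it could in principle be packaged into recombinant AAV as well as delivered by transfection.

The roughly 1.3 kb insert, cloned between NheI and NotI sites, is driven by the CMV immediate-early enhancer and promoter and terminated by a human β-globin polyadenylation signal. The annotated open reading frame begins with a mouse CD4 fragment, probably serving as a signal peptide. This is followed by the FKBP-rapamycin binding (FRB) domain as the ligand-binding ectodomain; the annotation tool labels it as the T2098L variant, while the catalogue simply calls it FRB. An unannotated stretch after FRB corresponds to the extracellular linker described as "20" in the name. A mouse CD28 fragment follows, in the position expected for a transmembrane segment, and then a TEV protease recognition site (the "M" cleavage-sequence variant). The chain ends with a Gal4 DNA-binding domain fused to the VP16 activation domain.

In the MESA design, ligand-induced dimerisation brings this chain together with a partner chain carrying a protease, which is not encoded here. Cleavage then releases the Gal4-VP16 transactivator to drive a Gal4-responsive reporter or output gene. The construct was made for work on multiplexing engineered receptors to sense several environmental ligands.
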