Addgene plasmid #84554: Rap-MESA-20-M-Gal4
Purpose: MESA target chain with rapamycin FRB ectodomain, 20 extracellular linkers, M cleavage sequence, and Gal4 transactivator
Depositing lab: Joshua Leonard. Depositing organization: Northwestern University. Publication: Multiplexing Engineered Receptors for Multiparametric Evaluation of Environmental Ligands. Hartfield RM, Schwarz KA, Muldoon JJ, Bagheri N, Leonard JN. ACS Synth Biol. 2017 Nov 17;6(11):2042-2055. doi: 10.1021/acssynbio.6b00279. Epub 2017 Aug 23. PubMed 28771312.
Backbone
  Vector backbone: pAAV
  Backbone manufacturer: Stratagene
  Backbone size w/o insert (bp): 5520
  Total vector size (bp): 6844
  Vector type: Mammalian Expression, AAV
Growth in bacteria
  Bacterial resistance: Ampicillin, 100 μg/mL
  Growth temperature: 37°C
  Growth strain: NEB Stable
  Copy number: Low Copy
Gene/Insert
  Gene/Insert name: Rap-MESA-FRB-20-M-Gal4
  Insert size (bp): 1326
  Promoter: CMV
  Cloning method: Restriction Enzyme; 5′ cloning site NheI (not destroyed); 3′ cloning site NotI (not destroyed)
  Sequencing primers: 5′ CGCAAATGGGCGGTAGGCGTG; 3′ TAGAAGGCACAGTCGAGG
Terms and licenses: Academic/Nonprofit Terms; Industry Terms: Not Available to Industry
How to cite: Rap-MESA-20-M-Gal4 was a gift from Joshua Leonard (Addgene plasmid # 84554 ; http://n2t.net/addgene:84554 ; RRID:Addgene_84554)
