>Addgene plasmid #84554 | Rap-MESA-20-M-Gal4 | addgene partial sequence | sequence record 169205 | CMV-F 5'-CGCAAATGGGCGGTAGGCGTG-3'
GCAGAGCTCTCTGGCTAACTAGAGAACCCACTGCTTACTGGCTTATCGAAATTAATACGACTCACTATAG
GGAGACCCAAGCTGGCTAGCGCCATCATGTGCCGAGCCATCTCTCTTAGGCGCTTGCTGCTGCTGCTGCT
GCAGCTGTCACAACTCCTAGCTGTCACTCAAGGGATGCTCGAGATGTGGCATGAAGGCCTGGAAGAGGCA
TCTCGTTTGTACTTTGGGGAAAGGAACGTGAAAGGCATGTTTGAGGTGCTGGAGCCCTTGCATGCTATGA
TGGAACGGGGCCCCCAGACTCTGAAGGAAACATCCTTTAATCAGGCCTATGGTCGAGATTTAATGGAGGC
CCAAGAGTGGTGCAGGAAGTACATGAAATCAGGGAATGTCAAGGACCTCCTCCAAGCCTGGGACCTCTAT
TATCATGTGTTCCGACGAATCTCAAAGACTAGAGGCGGATCTGGAGGCTCTGGGGGTTCAGGCGGATCAG
GAGGCAGTGGCGGGTCAACCGGTCTGGTCGTGGTTGCTGGAGTCCTGTTTTGTTATGGCTTGCTAGTGAC
AGTGGCTCTTTGTGTTGAAAACCTGTATTTTCAGATGAAGCTACTGTCTTCTATCGAACAAGCATGCGAT
ATTTGCCGACTTAAAAAGCTCAAGTGCTCCAAAGAAAAACCGAAGTGCGCCAAGTGTCTGAAGAACAACT
GGGAGTGTCGCTACTCTCCCAAAACCAAAAGGTCTCCGCTGACTAGGGCACATCTGACAGAAGTGGAATC
AAGGCTAGAAAGACTGGAACAGCTATTTCTACTGATTTTTCCTCGAGAAGACCTTGACATGATTTTGAAA
ATGGATTCTTTACAGGATATAA
