>Addgene plasmid #84554 | Rap-MESA-20-M-Gal4 | addgene partial sequence | sequence record 169206 | hbeta-globpA-R2 5'-GATGCTCAAGGCCCTTCATA-3'
ACAAAGGAACCTTTAATAGAAATTGGACAGCAAGAAAGCGAGCTTAGTGATACTTGTGGGCCAGGGCATT
AGCCACACCAGCCACCACTTTCTGATAGGCAGCCTGCACTGGTGGGGTGAATTGCTCGAGGTTTAAACAG
CTCCACCGCGGTGGCGGCCGCCTACCCACCGTACTCGTCAATTCCAAGGGCATCGGTAAACATCTGCTCA
AACTCGAAGTCGGCCATATCCAGAGCGCCGTAGGGGGCGGAGTCGTGGGGGGTAAATCCCGGACCCGGGG
AATCCCCGTCCCCCAACATGTCCAGATCGAAATCGTCTAGCGCGTCGGCATGCGCCATCGCCACGTCCTC
GCCGTCTAAGTGGAGCTCGTCCCCCAGGCTGACATCGGTCGGGGGGGCCGTCGACAGTCTGCGCGTGTGT
CCCGCGGGGAGAAAGGACAGGCGCGGAGCCGCCAGCCCCGCCTCTTCGGGGGCGTCGTCGTCCGGGAGAT
CGAGCAGGCCCTCGATGGTAGACCCGTAATTGTTTTTCGTACGCGCGCGGCTGTAAGCGCTTACAGTCAA
CTGTCTTTGACCTTTGTTACTACTCTCTTCCGATGATGATGTCGCACTTATTCTATGCTGTCTCAATGTT
AGAGGCATATCAGTCTCCACTGAAGCCAATCTATCTGTGACGGCATCTTTATTCACATTATCTTGTACAA
ATAATCCTGTTAACAATGCTTTTATATCCTGTAAAGAATCCATTTTCAAAATCATGTCAAGGTCTTCTCG
AGGAAAAATCAGTAGAAATAGCTGTTCCAGTCTTTCTAGCCTTGATTCCACTTCTGTCAGATGTGCCCTA
GTCAGCG
